Addgene plasmid #105180: pLN382 (FuGW-S(HIF1A)p-mKate2 )
Purpose: synthetic promoter HIF1A drives mKate2 expression
Depositing lab: Timothy Lu. Depositing organization: Massachusetts Institute of Technology. Publication: Synthetic RNA-Based Immunomodulatory Gene Circuits for Cancer Immunotherapy. Nissim L, Wu MR, Pery E, Binder-Nissim A, Suzuki HI, Stupp D, Wehrspaun C, Tabach Y, Sharp PA, Lu TK. Cell. 2017 Nov 16;171(5):1138-1150.e15. doi: 10.1016/j.cell.2017.09.049. Epub 2017 Oct 19. PubMed 29056342.
Backbone
  Vector backbone: FUGW
  Backbone size w/o insert (bp): 9000
  Vector type: Mammalian Expression, Lentiviral, Synthetic Biology
Growth in bacteria
  Bacterial resistance: Ampicillin, 100 μg/mL
  Growth temperature: 37°C
  Growth strain: NEB Stable
  Copy number: Unknown
Gene/Insert
  Gene/Insert name: S(HIF1A)p-mKate2
  Species: Synthetic
Terms and licenses: Academic/Nonprofit Terms; Industry Terms: Not Available to Industry
How to cite: pLN382 (FuGW-S(HIF1A)p-mKate2 ) was a gift from Timothy Lu (Addgene plasmid # 105180 ; http://n2t.net/addgene:105180 ; RRID:Addgene_105180)
