[The description below was written by a language model from this plasmid's Addgene catalogue record and pLannotate feature annotations shown in this document.]
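Description:
pLN382 (FuGW-S(HIF1A)p-mKate2) is a lentiviral transfer plasmid built on the FUGW backbone. It carries a synthetic reporter cassette in which a designed HIF1A promoter, S(HIF1A)p, drives the far-red fluorescent protein mKate2. In bacteria it is maintained through a high-copy ColE1/pUC-type origin and selected with ampicillin via the bla gene. An f1 origin is also present. Outside the viral region there is an SV40 promoter/EM7-BleoR cassette with an SV40 polyadenylation signal, which could confer Zeocin resistance, although the record lists no mammalian selection marker.

The viral genome is annotated on the minus strand. A CMV enhancer/promoter is fused to a truncated HIV-1 5' LTR, an arrangement that allows Tat-independent transcription of the genomic RNA in packaging cells. It is followed by the Ψ packaging signal with a gag fragment, the RRE for Rev-dependent nuclear export, and the cPPT/CTS. Downstream of the payload sit the WPRE, which enhances transcript expression, a second truncated LTR and a bGH polyadenylation signal.

The only fluorescent protein feature is labelled TagRFP, which most likely represents mKate2, since both derive from the same Entacmaea quadricolor protein. It is called on the plus strand, opposite to the other viral elements, so its orientation is worth checking against the full sequence. The synthetic promoter itself is not annotated, and the record does not describe its composition.

The stated purpose is to report activity of the synthetic HIF1A promoter through mKate2 fluorescence in transduced mammalian cells. The plasmid comes from work on synthetic gene circuits for cancer immunotherapy.
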