Features (pLannotate 1.2.2; 29 found; start..end, strand, type, name):
    122..710     -  misc_feature   WPRE: woodchuck hepatitis virus posttranscriptional regulatory element
    710..729     -  misc_feature   MCS (fragment): pBluescript multiple cloning site
   1145..1858    +  CDS            TagRFP: monomeric derivative of red fluorescent protein from Entacmaea quadricolor (Merzlyak et al., 2007) mammalian codon-optimized
   1958..2075    -  misc_feature   cPPT/CTS: central polypurine tract and central termination sequence of HIV-1
   2125..2225    -  CDS            Rev (fragment): human immunodeficiency virus 1 (HIV-1) Rev protein; rev; enhances nuclear export of unspliced and incompletely spliced viral mRNAs
   2602..2835    -  misc_feature   RRE: The Rev response element (RRE) of HIV-1 allows for Rev-dependent mRNA export from the nucleus to the cytoplasm.
   2981..3344    -  CDS            HIV-1 gag (fragment): gag protein from human immunodeficiency virus 1; gag
   3328..3453    -  misc_feature   HIV-1 Ψ: packaging signal of human immunodeficiency virus type 1
   3500..3680    -  LTR            5' LTR (truncated): truncated 5' long terminal repeat (LTR) from HIV-1
   3698..3897    -  promoter       CMV promoter: human cytomegalovirus (CMV) immediate early promoter
   3898..4277    -  enhancer       CMV enhancer: human cytomegalovirus immediate early enhancer
   4432..4484    +  misc_feature   bom (fragment): basis of mobility region from pBR322
   4543..4647    +  promoter       AmpR promoter: bla
   4648..5508    +  CDS            AmpR: β-lactamase; bla; confers resistance to ampicillin, carbenicillin, and related antibiotics
   5679..6267    +  rep_origin     ori: high-copy-number ColE1/pMB1/pBR322/pUC origin of replication
   6450..6542    +  CDS            lacI (fragment): lac repressor; lacI; The lac repressor binds to the lac operator to inhibit transcription in E. coli. This inhibition can be relieved by adding lactose or isopropyl-β-D-thiogalactopyranoside (IPTG).
   6555..6576    +  protein_bind   CAP binding site: CAP binding activates transcription in the presence of cAMP. E. coli catabolite activator protein
   6591..6621    +  promoter       lac promoter: promoter for the E. coli lac operon
   6629..6645    +  protein_bind   lac operator: The lac repressor binds to the lac operator to inhibit transcription in E. coli. This inhibition can be relieved by adding lactose or isopropyl-β-D-thiogalactopyranoside (IPTG). lac repressor encoded by lacI
   6718..6839    -  polyA_signal   SV40 poly(A) signal: SV40 polyadenylation signal
   6834..6959    -  CDS            ble (fragment): BLE_KLEPN - Experimental evidence at protein level: Swiss-Prot protein existence level 1. Binding protein with a strong affinity to the bleomycin family of antibiotics. Binds to CL990; an antimitotic-antibiotic compound. From Klebsiella pneumoniae.
   6969..7343    -  CDS            BleoR: antibiotic-binding protein; Sh ble from Streptoalloteichus hindustanus; confers resistance to bleomycin, phleomycin, and Zeocin™
   7362..7409    -  promoter       EM7 promoter: synthetic bacterial promoter&nbsp
   7457..7786    -  promoter       SV40 promoter: SV40 enhancer and early promoter
   7800..8228    -  rep_origin     f1 ori (sequence partly withheld): f1 bacteriophage origin of replication; arrow indicates direction of (+) strand synthesis
   8249..8270    -  promoter       SV40 promoter (fragment): SV40 enhancer and early promoter
   8274..8498    -  polyA_signal   bGH poly(A) signal: bovine growth hormone polyadenylation signal
   8530..8710    -  LTR            5' LTR (truncated): truncated 5' long terminal repeat (LTR) from HIV-1
   8717..185     -  CDS            nef (fragment) (across the origin): NEF_HV1H2 - Experimental evidence at protein level: Swiss-Prot protein existence level 1. Extracellular Nef protein targets CD4(+) T-lymphocytes for apoptosis by interacting with CXCR4 surface receptors. From Human immunodeficiency virus type 1 group M subtype B (isolate HXB2) (HIV-1).
>Addgene plasmid #105180 | pLN382 (FuGW-S(HIF1A)p-mKate2 ) | addgene full sequence | sequence record 201236 | Addgene NGS Result
GGAAAACCCACCTCCTCCTCCTCTTGTGCTTCTAGCCAGGCACAATCAGCATTGGTAGCTGCTGTATTGC
TACTTGTGATTGCTCCATGTTTTTCTAGGTCTCGAGGTCGACGGTATCGATGCGGGGAGGCGGCCCAAAG
GGAGATCCGACTCGTCTGAGGGCGAAGGCGAAGACGCGGAAGAGGCCGCAGAGCCGGCAGCAGGCCGCGG
GAAGGAAGGTCCGCTGGATTGAGGGCCGAAGGGACGTAGCAGAAGGACGTCCCGCGCAGAATCCAGGTGG
CAACACAGGCGAGCAGCCAAGGAAAGGACGATGATTTCCCCGACAACACCACGGAATTGTCAGTGCCCAA
CAGCCGAGCCCCTGTCCAGCAGCGGGCAAGGCAGGCGGCGATGAGTTCCGCCGTGGCAATAGGGAGGGGG
AAAGCGAAAGTCCCGGAAAGGAGCTGACAGGTGGTGGCAATGCCCCAACCAGTGGGGGTTGCGTCAGCAA
ACACAGTGCACACCACGCCACGTTGCCTGACAACGGGCCACAACTCCTCATAAAGAGACAGCAACCAGGA
TTTATACAAGGAGGAGAAAATGAAAGCCATACGGGAAGCAATAGCATGATACAAAGGCATTAAAGCAGCG
TATCCACATAGCGTAAAAGGAGCAACATAGTTAAGAATACCAGTCAATCTTTCACAAATTTTGTAATCCA
GAGGTTGATTATCGATAAGCTTGATATCGCGGCCGCCCTGCACCTGCAGGAGCCGCACGTGACAGCAGCC
GCACGTGACATCCACCCACGTGCGACCACCCACGTGCACTAGCCGCACGTGACCACAGCCGCACGTGACG
AGCACCCACGTGCTCCCACCCACGTGCCGAATTCTGCCCTACTGACACTGCCTGCCGAGCCGCACGTGAC
AGCAGCCGCACGTGACATCCACCCACGTGCGACCACCCACGTGCACTAGCCGCACGTGACCATCAGCCGC
ACGTGACGAGCACCCACGTGCTCCCACCCACGTGCCGAATATCCGCGGCGCGCCAGACGCTAGCGGGGGG
CTATAAAAGGGGGTGGGGGCGTTCGTCCTCACTCTAGATCTGCGATCTAAGTAAGCTTGGCATTCCGGTA
CTGTTGGTAAACCAGCTCGCCACCATGGTGTCTAAGGGCGAAGAGCTGATTAAGGAGAACATGCACATGA
AGCTGTACATGGAGGGCACCGTGAACAACCACCACTTCAAGTGCACATCCGAGGGCGAAGGCAAGCCCTA
CGAGGGCACCCAGACCATGAGAATCAAGGTGGTCGAGGGCGGCCCTCTCCCCTTCGCCTTCGACATCCTG
GCTACCAGCTTCATGTACGGCAGCAAAACCTTCATCAACCACACCCAGGGCATCCCCGACTTCTTTAAGC
AGTCCTTCCCTGAGGGCTTCACATGGGAGAGAGTCACCACATACGAAGACGGGGGCGTGCTGACCGCTAC
CCAGGACACCAGCCTCCAGGACGGCTGCCTCATCTACAACGTCAAGATCAGAGGGGTGAACTTCCCATCC
AACGGCCCTGTGATGCAGAAGAAAACACTCGGCTGGGAGGCCTCCACCGAGATGCTGTACCCCGCTGACG
GCGGCCTGGAAGGCAGAAGCGACATGGCCCTGAAGCTCGTGGGCGGGGGCCACCTGATCTGCAACTTGAA
GACCACATACAGATCCAAGAAACCCGCTAAGAACCTCAAGATGCCCGGCGTCTACTATGTGGACAGAAGA
CTGGAAAGAATCAAGGAGGCCGACAAAGAGACCTACGTCGAGCAGCACGAGGTGGCTGTGGCCAGATACT
GCGACCTCCCTAGCAAACTGGGGCACAAACTTAATTGATAAACCGGTTGCAGTCCCGGGTAAGCGGGACT
CTGGGGTTCGAAATGACCGACCAAGCATTAACCAAACTGGATCTCTGCTGTCCCTGTAATAAACCCGAAA
ATTTTGAATTTTTGTAATTTGTTTTTGTAATTCTTTAGTTTGTATGTCTGTTGCTATTATGTCTACTATT
CTTTCCCCTGCACTGTACCCCCCAATCCCCCCTTTTCTTTTAAAATTGTGGATGAATACTGCCATTTGTC
TGCAGAATTGGCGCACGCAGTGCCGATCCGTTCACTAATCGAATGGATCTGTCTCTGTCTCTCTCTCCAC
CTTCTTCTTCTATTCCTTCGGGCCTGTCGGGTCCCCTCGGGGTTGGGAGGTGGGTCTGAAACGATAATGG
TGAATATCCCTGCCTAACTCTATTCACTATAGAAAGTACAGCAAAAACTATTCTTAAACCTACCAAGCCT
CCTACTATCATTATGAATAATTTTATATACCACAGCCAATTTGTTATGTTAAACCAATTCCACAAACTTG
CCCATTTATCTAATTCCAATAATTCTTGTTCATTCTTTTCTTGCTGGTTTTGCGATTCTTCAATTAAGGA
GTGTATTAAGCTTGTGTAATTGTTAATTTCTCTGTCCCACTCCATCCAGGTCGTGTGATTCCAAATCTGT
TCCAGAGATTTATTACTCCAACTAGCATTCCAAGGCACAGCAGTGGTGCAAATGAGTTTTCCAGAGCAAC
CCCAAATCCCCAGGAGCTGTTGATCCTTTAGGTATCTTTCCACAGCCAGGATTCTTGCCTGGAGCTGCTT
GATGCCCCAGACTGTGAGTTGCAACAGATGCTGTTGCGCCTCAATAGCCCTCAGCAAATTGTTCTGCTGC
TGCACTATACCAGACAATAATTGTCTGGCCTGTACCGTCAGCGTCATTGACGCTGCGCCCATAGTGCTTC
CTGCTGCTCCCAAGAACCCAAGGAACAAAGCTCCTATTCCCACTGCTCTTTTTTCTCTCTGCACCACTCT
TCTCTTTGCCTTGGTGGGTGCTACTCCTAATGGTTCAATTTTTACTACTTTATATTTATATAATTCACTT
CTCCAATTGTCCCTCATATCTCCTCCTCCAGGTCTGAAGATCAGCGGCCGCTTGCTGTGCGGTGGTCTTA
CTTTTGTTTTGCTCTTCCTCTATCTTGTCTAAAGCTTCCTTGGTGTCTTTTATCTCTATCCTTTGATGCA
CACAATAGAGGGTTGCTACTGTATTATATAATGATCTAAGTTCTTCTGATCCTGTCTGAAGGGATGGTTG
TAGCTGTCCCAGTATTTGTCTACAGCCTTCTGATGTTTCTAACAGGCCAGGATTAACTGCGAATCGTTCT
AGCTCCCTGCTTGCCCATACTATATGTTTTAATTTATATTTTTTCTTTCCCCCTGGCCTTAACCGAATTT
TTTCCCATCGCGATCTAATTCTCCCCCGCTTAATACTGACGCTCTCGCACCCATCTCTCTCCTTCTAGCC
TCCGCTAGTCAAAATTTTTGGCGTACTCACCAGTCGCCGCCCCTCGCCTCTTGCCGTGCGCGCTTCAGCA
AGCCGAGTCCTGCGTCGAGAGAGCTCCTCTGGTTTCCCTTTCGCTTTCAAGTCCCTGTTCGGGCGCCACT
GCTAGAGATTTTCCACACTGACTAAAAGGGTCTGAGGGATCTCTAGTTACCAGAGTCACACAACAGACGG
GCACACACTACTTGAAGCACTCAAGGCAAGCTTTATTGAGGCTTAAGCAGTGGGTTCCCTAGTTAGCCAG
AGAGCTCCCAGGCTCAGATCTGGTCTAACCAGAGAGACCCAGTACAGGCAAAACGCGCTGCTTATATAGA
CCTCCCACCGTACACGCCTACCGCCCATTTGCGTCAATGGGGCGGAGTTGTTACGACATTTTGGAAAGTC
CCGTTGATTTTGGTGCCAAAACAAACTCCCATTGACGTCAATGGGGTGGAGACTTGGAAATCCCCGTGAG
TCAAACCGCTATCCACGCCCATTGATGTACTGCCAAAACCGCATCACCATGGTAATAGCGATGACTAATA
CGTAGATGTACTGCCAAGTAGGAAAGTCCCATAAGGTCATGTACTGGGCATAATGCCAGGCGGGCCATTT
ACCGTCATTGACGTCAATAGGGGGCGTACTTGGCATATGATACACTTGATGTACTGCCAAGTGGGCAGTT
TACCGTAAATACTCCACCCATTGACGTCAATGGAAAGTCCCTATTGGCGTTACTATGGGAACATACGTCA
TTATTGACGTCAATGGGCGGGGGTCGTTGGGCGGTCAGCCAGGCGGGCCATTTACCGTAAGTTATGTAAC
GCGGAACTCCATATATGGGCTATGAACTAATGACCCCGTAATTGATTACTATTAATAACTAGTCAATAAT
CAATGTCAACGCGTATATCTGGCCCGTACATCGCGAAGCAGCGCAAAACGCCTAACCCTAAGCAGATTCT
TCATGCAATTGTCGGTCAAGCCTTGCCTTGTTGTAGCTTAAATTTTGCTCGCGCACTACTCAGCGACCTC
CAACACACAAGCAGGGAGCAGATACTGGCTTAACTATGCGGCATCAGAGCAGATTGTACTGAGAGTGCAC
CATAGGGGATCGGGAGATCTCCCGATCCGTCGACGTCAGGTGGCACTTTTCGGGGAAATGTGCGCGGAAC
CCCTATTTGTTTATTTTTCTAAATACATTCAAATATGTATCCGCTCATGAGACAATAACCCTGATAAATG
CTTCAATAATATTGAAAAAGGAAGAGTATGAGTATTCAACATTTCCGTGTCGCCCTTATTCCCTTTTTTG
CGGCATTTTGCCTTCCTGTTTTTGCTCACCCAGAAACGCTGGTGAAAGTAAAAGATGCTGAAGATCAGTT
GGGTGCACGAGTGGGTTACATCGAACTGGATCTCAACAGCGGTAAGATCCTTGAGAGTTTTCGCCCCGAA
GAACGTTTTCCAATGATGAGCACTTTTAAAGTTCTGCTATGTGGCGCGGTATTATCCCGTATTGACGCCG
GGCAAGAGCAACTCGGTCGCCGCATACACTATTCTCAGAATGACTTGGTTGAGTACTCACCAGTCACAGA
AAAGCATCTTACGGATGGCATGACAGTAAGAGAATTATGCAGTGCTGCCATAACCATGAGTGATAACACT
GCGGCCAACTTACTTCTGACAACGATCGGAGGACCGAAGGAGCTAACCGCTTTTTTGCACAACATGGGGG
ATCATGTAACTCGCCTTGATCGTTGGGAACCGGAGCTGAATGAAGCCATACCAAACGACGAGCGTGACAC
CACGATGCCTGTAGCAATGGCAACAACGTTGCGCAAACTATTAACTGGCGAACTACTTACTCTAGCTTCC
CGGCAACAATTAATAGACTGGATGGAGGCGGATAAAGTTGCAGGACCACTTCTGCGCTCGGCCCTTCCGG
CTGGCTGGTTTATTGCTGATAAATCTGGAGCCGGTGAGCGTGGGTCTCGCGGTATCATTGCAGCACTGGG
GCCAGATGGTAAGCCCTCCCGTATCGTAGTTATCTACACGACGGGGAGTCAGGCAACTATGGATGAACGA
AATAGACAGATCGCTGAGATAGGTGCCTCACTGATTAAGCATTGGTAACTGTCAGACCAAGTTTACTCAT
ATATACTTTAGATTGATTTAAAACTTCATTTTTAATTTAAAAGGATCTAGGTGAAGATCCTTTTTGATAA
TCTCATGACCAAAATCCCTTAACGTGAGTTTTCGTTCCACTGAGCGTCAGACCCCGTAGAAAAGATCAAA
GGATCTTCTTGAGATCCTTTTTTTCTGCGCGTAATCTGCTGCTTGCAAACAAAAAAACCACCGCTACCAG
CGGTGGTTTGTTTGCCGGATCAAGAGCTACCAACTCTTTTTCCGAAGGTAACTGGCTTCAGCAGAGCGCA
GATACCAAATACTGTTCTTCTAGTGTAGCCGTAGTTAGGCCACCACTTCAAGAACTCTGTAGCACCGCCT
ACATACCTCGCTCTGCTAATCCTGTTACCAGTGGCTGCTGCCAGTGGCGATAAGTCGTGTCTTACCGGGT
TGGACTCAAGACGATAGTTACCGGATAAGGCGCAGCGGTCGGGCTGAACGGGGGGTTCGTGCACACAGCC
CAGCTTGGAGCGAACGACCTACACCGAACTGAGATACCTACAGCGTGAGCTATGAGAAAGCGCCACGCTT
CCCGAAGGGAGAAAGGCGGACAGGTATCCGGTAAGCGGCAGGGTCGGAACAGGAGAGCGCACGAGGGAGC
TTCCAGGGGGAAACGCCTGGTATCTTTATAGTCCTGTCGGGTTTCGCCACCTCTGACTTGAGCGTCGATT
TTTGTGATGCTCGTCAGGGGGGCGGAGCCTATGGAAAAACGCCAGCAACGCGGCCTTTTTACGGTTCCTG
GCCTTTTGCTGGCCTTTTGCTCACATGTTCTTTCCTGCGTTATCCCCTGATTCTGTGGATAACCGTATTA
CCGCCTTTGAGTGAGCTGATACCGCTCGCCGCAGCCGAACGACCGAGCGCAGCGAGTCAGTGAGCGAGGA
AGCGGAAGAGCGCCCAATACGCAAACCGCCTCTCCCCGCGCGTTGGCCGATTCATTAATGCAGCTGGCAC
GACAGGTTTCCCGACTGGAAAGCGGGCAGTGAGCGCAACGCAATTAATGTGAGTTAGCTCACTCATTAGG
CACCCCAGGCTTTACACTTTATGCTTCCGGCTCGTATGTTGTGTGGAATTGTGAGCGGATAACAATTTCA
CACAGGAAACAGCTATGACCATGATTACGCCAAGCTCTAGCTAGAGGTCGACGGTATACAGACATGATAA
GATACATTGATGAGTTTGGACAAACCACAACTAGAATGCAGTGAAAAAAATGCTTTATTTGTGAAATTTG
TGATGCTATTGCTTTATTTGTAACCATTATAAGCTGCAATAAACAAGTTGGGGTGGGCGAAGAACTCCAG
CATGAGATCCCCGCGCTGGAGGATCATCCAGCCGGCGTCCCGGAAAACGATTCCGAAGCCCAACCTTTCA
TAGAAGGCGGCGGTGGAATCGAAATCTCGTAGCACGTGTCAGTCCTGCTCCTCGGCCACGAAGTGCACGC
AGTTGCCGGCCGGGTCGCGCAGGGCGAACTCCCGCCCCCACGGCTGCTCGCCGATCTCGGTCATGGCCGG
CCCGGAGGCGTCCCGGAAGTTCGTGGACACGACCTCCGACCACTCGGCGTACAGCTCGTCCAGGCCGCGC
ACCCACACCCAGGCCAGGGTGTTGTCCGGCACCACCTGGTCCTGGACCGCGCTGATGAACAGGGTCACGT
CGTCCCGGACCACACCGGCGAAGTCGTCCTCCACGAAGTCCCGGGAGAACCCGAGCCGGTCGGTCCAGAA
CTCGACCGCTCCGGCGACGTCGCGCGCGGTGAGCACCGGAACGGCACTGGTCAACTTGGCCATGGTTTAG
TTCCTCACCTTGTCGTATTATACTATGCCGATATACTATGCCGATGATTAATTGTCAACACGTGCTGATC
AGATCCGAAAATGGATATACAAGCTCCCGGGAGCTTTTTGCAAAAGCCTAGGCCTCCAAAAAAGCCTCCT
CACTACTTCTGGAATAGCTCAGAGGCAGAGGCGGCCTCGGCCTCTGCATAAATAAAAAAAATTAGTCAGC
CATGGGGCGGAGAATGGGCGGAACTGGGCGGAGTTAGGGGCGGGATGGGCGGAGTTAGGGGCGGGACTAT
GGTTGCTGACTAATTGAGATGCATGCTTTGCATACTTCTGCCTGCTGGGGAGCCTGGGGACTTTCCACAC
CTGGTTGCTGACTAATTGAGATGCATGCTTTGCATACTTCTGCCTGCTGGGGAGCCTGGGGACTTTCCAC
ACCCTAACTGACACACATTCCACAGAATTAATTCGCGTTAAATTTTTGTTAAATCAGCTCATTTTTTAAC
CAATAGGCCGAAATCGGCAAAATCCCTTATAAATCAAAAGAATAGACCGAGATAGGGT
[37 nt withheld, positions 7899-7935]
AAAGAACGTGGACTCCAACGTCAAAGG
[49 nt withheld, positions 7963-8011]
T
[91 nt withheld, positions 8013-8103]
G
[124 nt withheld, positions 8105-8228]
GGGGATACCCCCTAGAGCCCCAGCTGGTTCTTTCCGCCTCAGAAGCCATAGAGCCCACCGCATCCCCAGC
ATGCCTGCTATTGTCTTCCCAATCCTCCCCCTTGCTGTCCTGCCCCACCCCACCCCCCAGAATAGAATGA
CACCTACTCAGACAATGCGATGCAATTTCCTCATTTTATTAGGAAAGGACAGTGGGAGTGGCACCTTCCA
GGGTCAAGGAAGGCACGGGGGAGGGGCAAACAACAGATGGCTGGCAACTAGAAGGCACAGTCGAGGCTGA
TCAGCGGGTTTAAACGGGCCCTGCTAGAGATTTTCCACACTGACTAAAAGGGTCTGAGGGATCTCTAGTT
ACCAGAGTCACACAACAGACGGGCACACACTACTTGAAGCACTCAAGGCAAGCTTTATTGAGGCTTAAGC
AGTGGGTTCCCTAGTTAGCCAGAGAGCTCCCAGGCTCAGATCTGGTCTAACCAGAGAGACCCAGTACAGT
CCGGATGCAGCTCTCGGGCCATGTGATGAAATGCTAGGCGGCTGTCAAACCTCCACTCTAATACTTCTCT
CTCCGGGTCATCCATCCCATGCAGGCTCACAGGGTGTAACAAGCGGGTGTTCTCTCCTTCATTGGCTTCT
TCTACCTTCTCTTGCTCAACTGGTACTAGCTTGTAGCACCATCCAAAGGTCAGTGGATATCTGATCCCTG
GCCCTGGTGTGTAGTTCTGCCAATCAGGGAAGTAGCCTTGTGTGTGGTAGATCCACAGATCAAGGATATC
TTGTCTTCGTTGGGAGTGAATTAGCCCTTCCAGTCCCCCCTTTTCTTTTAAAAAGTGGCTAAGATCTACA
GCTGCCTTGTAAGTCATTGGTCTTAAAGGTACCTGAGGTGTGACT
